>Addgene plasmid #80910 | pJPC12-ΔM13-mCherry-P/PM,5C6A-GFP | depositor full sequence | sequence record 152719 | pJPC12-ΔM13-mCherry-P/PM,5C6A-GFP sequence 6227 bps
TTTACGGTCTTTAAAAAGGCCGTAATATCCAGCTGAACGGTCTGGTTATAGGTACATTGAGCAACTGACT
GAAATGCCTCAAAATGTTCTTTACGATGCCATTGGGATATATCAACGGTGGTATATCCAGTGATTTTTTT
CTCCATTTTAGCTTCCTTAGCTCCTGAAAATCTCGATAACTCAAAAAATACGCCCGGTAGTGATCTTATT
TCATTATGGTGAAAGTTGGAACCTCTTACAAAAGGATCTAGGTGAAGATCCTTTTTGATAATCTCATGAG
CGGATACATATTTGAATGTATTTAGAAAAATAAACAAATAGGGGTTCCGCGCACATTTCCCCGAAAAGTG
CCACCTTCAGGCTGCGCAACTGTTGGGAAGGGCGATCGGTGCGGGCCTCTTCGCTATTACGCCAGCTGGC
GAAAGGGGGATGTGCTGCAAGGCGATTAAGTTGGGTAACGCCAGGGTTTTCCCAGTCACGACGTTGTAAA
ACGACGGCCAGTGAGCGCGCGTAATACGACTCACTATAGGGCGAATTGGGTACCGGGCCCCCCCTCGAGG
TCGACGGTATCGATAAGCTTGATATCGAATTCGTCTAGGGCGGCGGATTTGTCCTACTCAGGAGAGCGTT
CACCGACAAACAACAGATAAAACGAAAGGCCCAGTCTTTCGACTGAGCCTTTCGTTTTATTTGATGCCTC
TACTCGAGTTACTTGTACAGCTCGTCCATGCCGCCGGTGGAGTGGCGGCCCTCGGCGCGTTCGTACTGTT
CCACGATGGTGTAGTCCTCGTTGTGGGAGGTGATGTCCAACTTGATGTTGACGTTGTAGGCGCCGGGCAG
CTGCACGGGCTTCTTGGCCTTGTAGGTGGTCTTGACCTCAGCGTCGTAGTGGCCGCCGTCCTTCAGCTTC
AGCCTCTGCTTGATCTCGCCCTTCAGGGCGCCGTCCTCGGGGTACATCCGCTCGGAGGAGGCCTCCCAGC
CCATAGTCTTCTTCTGCATTACGGGGCCGTCGGAGGGGAAGTTGGTGCCGCGCAGCTTCACCTTGTAGAT
GAACTCGCCGTCCTGCAGGGAGGAGTCCTGGGTCACGGTCACCACGCCGCCGTCCTCGAAGTTCATCACG
CGCTCCCACTTGAAGCCCTCGGGGAAGGACAGCTTCAAGTAGTCGGGGATGTCGGCGGGGTGCTTCACGT
AGGCCTTGGAGCCGTACATGAACTGAGGGGACAGGATGTCCCAGGCGAAGGGCAGGGGGCCACCCTTGGT
CACCTTCAGCTTGGCGGTCTGGGTGCCCTCGTAGGGGCGGCCCTCGCCCTCGCCCTCGATCTCGAACTCG
TGGCCGTTCACGGAGCCCTCCATGTGCACCTTGAAGCGCATGAACTCCTTGATGATAGCCATGTTATCCT
CCTCGCCCTTGCTCACCATGAATTCTTTCTCCTCTTTGCAACCATTATCCACGCCGTGGATAAAATAGTC
AACCACGGCGTGGATAGATATTTATAAATAGTGGTGATAGATTTAACGTAAAGAGGAGAAATACTAGATG
CGTAAAGGCGAAGAACTGTTTACCGGTGTGGTTCCGATTCTGGTGGAACTGGACGGCGATGTTAATGGTC
ATAAATTCAGTGTTCGCGGCGAAGGTGAAGGCGATGCGACGAACGGCAAACTGACCCTGAAATTTATCTG
CACCACGGGTAAACTGCCGGTCCCGTGGCCGACGCTGGTGACCACGCTGACCTATGGCGTTCAATGTTTT
GCGCGTTACCCGGATCACATGAAACAGCACGACTTTTTCAAATCGGCCATGCCGGAAGGCTATGTGCAGG
AACGTACGATTAGCTTTAAAGACGATGGTACGTATAAAACCCGCGCGGAAGTGAAATTCGAAGGCGATAC
CCTGGTTAACCGTATCGAACTGAAAGGTATCGATTTCAAAGAAGACGGCAATATTCTGGGTCATAAACTG
GAATATAACTTCAATTCCCACAACGTGTACATCACCGCGGATAAACAGAAAAACGGCATTAAAGCCAATT
TCAAAATCCGCCATAATGTGGAAGATGGTAGCGTTCAGCTGGCCGACCACTATCAGCAAAACACGCCGAT
TGGTGATGGCCCGGTCCTGCTGCCGGACAATCACTACCTGAGTACCCAGTCCGTGCTGTCAAAAGATCCG
AACGAAAAACGTGACCACATGGTCCTGCTGGAATTTGTGACGGCTGCGGGTATCACCCACGGCATGGACG
AACTGTATAAATAACGCAAAAAACCCCGCTTCGGCGGGGTTTTTTCGCCTCGCTCACTGACTCGCTGCGC
TCGGTCGTTCGGCTGCGGCGAGCGGTATCAGCTCACTCAAAGGCGGTAATACGGTTATCCACAGAATCAG
GGGATAACGCAGGAAAGAACATGTGAGATCTCTACGGGTCGGATTTGAAGTCGTCTTGGTAGGAGGCAGC
CTGAATGGCGAATGCCGATGCCCTTGAGAGCCTTCAACCCAGTCAGCTCCTTCCGGTGGGCGCGGGGCAT
GACTATCGTCGCCGCACTTATGACTGTCTTCTTTATCATGCAACTCGTAGGACAGGGTGCCGGCAGCGCT
CTGGGTCATTTTCGGCGAGGACCGCTTTCGCTGGAGCGCGACGATGATCGGCCTGTCGCTTGCGGTATTC
GGAATCTTGCACGCCCTCGCTCAAGCCTTCGTCACTGGTCCCGCCACCAAACGTTTCGGCGAGAAGCAGG
CCATTATCGCCGGCATGGCGGCCGACGCGCTGGGCTACGTCTTGCTGGCGTTCGCGACGCGAGGCTGGAT
GGCCTTCCCCATTATGATTCTTCTCGCTTCCGGCGGCATCGGGATGCCCGCGTTGCAGGCCATGCTGTCC
AGGCAGGTAGATGACGACCATCAGGGACAGCTTCAAGGATCGCTCGCGGCTCTTACCAGCCTAACTTCGA
TCATTGGACCGCTGATCGTCACGGCGATTTATGCCGCCTCGGCGAGCACATGGAACGGGTTGGCATGGAT
TGTAGGCGCCGCCCTATACCTTGTCTGCCTCCCCGCGTTGCGTCGCGGTGCATGGAGCCGGGCCACCTCG
ACCTGAATGGAAGCCGGCGGCACCTCGCTAACGGATTCACCACTCCGCAGACCCGCCATAAAACGCCCTG
AGAAGCCCGTGACGGGCTTTTCTTGTATTATGGGTAGTTTCCTTGCATGAATCCATAAAAGGCGCCTGTA
GTGCCATTTACCCCCATTCACTGCCAGAGCCGTGAGCGCAGCGAACTGAATGTCACGAAAAAGACAGCGA
CTCAGGTGCCTGATGGTCGGAGACAAAAGGAATATTCAGCGATTTGCCCGAGCTTGCGAGGGTGCTACTT
AAGCCTTTAGGGTTTTAAGGTCTGTTTTGTAGAGGAGCAAACAGCGTTTGCGACATCCTTTTGTAATACT
GCGGAACTGACTAAAGTAGTGAGTTATACACAGGGCTGGGATCTATTCTTTTTATCTTTTTTTATTCTTT
CTTTATTCTATAAATTATAACCACTTGAATATAAACAAAAAAAACACACAAAGGTCTAGCGGAATTTACA
GAGGGTCTAGCAGAATTTACAAGTTTTCCAGCAAAGGTCTAGCAGAATTTACAGATACCCACAACTCAAA
GGAAAAGGACTAGTAATTATCATTGACTAGCCCATCTCAATTGGTATAGTGATTAAAATCACCTAGACCA
ATTGAGATGTATGTCTGAATTAGTTGTTTTCAAAGCAAATGAACTAGCGATTAGTCGCTATGACTTAACG
GAGCATGAAACCAAGCTAATTTTATGCTGTGTGGCACTACTCAACCCCACGATTGAAAACCCTACAAGGA
AAGAACGGACGGTATCGTTCACTTATAACCAATACGCTCAGATGATGAACATCAGTAGGGAAAATGCTTA
TGGTGTATTAGCTAAAGCAACCAGAGAGCTGATGACGAGAACTGTGGAAATCAGGAATCCTTTGGTTAAA
GGCTTTAAGATCTTCCAGTGGACAAACTATGCCAAGTTCTCAAGCGAAAAATTAGAATTAGTTTTTAGTG
AAGAGATATTGCCTTATCTTTTCCAGTTAAAAAAATTCATAAAATATAATCTGGAACATGTTAAGTCTTT
TGAAAACAAATACTCTATGAGGATTTATGAGTGGTTATTAAAAGAACTAACACAAAAGAAAACTCACAAG
GCAAATATAGAGATTAGCCTTGATGAATTTAAGTTCATGTTAATGCTTGAAAATAACTACCATGAGTTTA
AAAGGCTTAACCAATGGGTTTTGAAACCAATAAGTAAAGATTTAAACACTTACAGCAATATGAAATTGGT
GGTTGATAAGCGAGGCCGCCCGACTGATACGTTGATTTTCCAAGTTGAACTAGATAGACAAATGGATCTC
GTAACCGAACTTGAGAACAACCAGATAAAAATGAATGGTGACAAAATACCAACAACCATTACATCAGATT
CCTACCTACATAACGGACTAAGAAAAACACTACACGATGCTTTAACAGCAAAAATTCAGCTCACCAGTTT
TGAGGCAAAATTTTTGAGTGACATGCAAAGTAAGTATGATCTCAATGGTTCGTTCTCATGGCTCACGCAA
AAACAACGAACCACACTAGAGAACATACTGGCTAAATACGGAAGGATCTGAGGTTCTTATGGCTCTTGTA
TCTATCAGTGAAGCATCAAGACTAACAAACAAAAGTAGAACAACTGTTCACCGTTACATATCAAAGGGAA
AACTGTCCATATGCACAGATGAAAACGGTGTAAAAAAGATAGATACATCAGAGCTTTTACGAGTTTTTGG
TGCATTCAAAGCTGTTCACCATGAACAGATCGACAATGTAACAGATGAACAGCATGTAACACCTAATAAG
AACAGGTGAAACCAGTAAAACAAAGCAACTAGAACATGAAATTGAACACCTGAGACAACTTGTTACAGCT
CAACAGTCACACATAGACAGCCTGAAACAGGCGATGCTGCTTATCGAATCAAAGCTGCCGACAACACGGG
AGCCAGTGACGCCTCCCGTGGGGAAAAAATCATGGCAATTCTGGAAGAAATAGCGCTTTCAGCCGGCAAA
CCGGCTGAAGCCGGATCTGCGATTCTGATAACAAACTAGCAACACCAGAACAGCCCGTTTGCGGGCAGCA
AAACCCGTACTTTTGGACGTTCCGGCGGTTTTTTGTGGCGAGTGGTGTTCGGGCGGTGCGCGCAAGATCC
ATTATGTTAAACGGGCGAGTTTACATCTCAAAACCGCCCGCTTAACACCATCAGAAATCCTCAGCGCGAT
TTTAAGCACCAACCCCCCCCCGTAACACCCAAATCCATACTGAAAGTGGCTTTGTTGAATAAATCAGATT
TCGGGTAAGTCTCCCCCGTAGCGGGTTGTGTTTTCAGGCAATACGCACGCTTTCAGGCATACCTGCTTTC
GTCATTTTGTTCAGCGCTCGTACCAGGGCCATAGCCTCCGCAACCTGACCATCGTAGTCACGCAGCGTCA
GTGAACCCCCGAACAGAGATCTGACGCTCAGTGGAACGAAAACTCACGTTAAGGGATTTTGGTCATGAGA
CAATAACCCTGATAAATGCTTCAATAATCGCAGACCAAAACGATCTCAAGAAGATCATCTTATTAATCAG
ATAAAATATTTCTAGGCACCAATAACTGCCTTAAAAAAATTACGCCCCGCCCTGCCACTCATCGCAGTAC
TGTTGTAATTCATTAAGCATTCTGCCGACATGGAAGCCATCACAAACGGCATGATGAACCTGAATCGCCA
GCGGCATCAGCACCTTGTCGCCTTGCGTATAATATTTGCCCATGGTGAAAACGGGGGCGAAGAAGTTGTC
CATATTGGCCACGTTTAAATCAAAACTGGTGAAACTCACCCAGGGATTGGCTGAAACGAAAAACATATTC
TCAATAAACCCTTTTAGGGAAATAAGGCCAGGTTTTCACCGTAACACGCCACATCTTGGGAAATATTTGT
GTAGAAACTGCCGGAAATCGTCGTGGTATTCACTCCAGAGCGATGAAAACGTTTCAGTTTGCTCATGGAA
AACGGTGTAACAAGGGTGAACACTATCCCATATCACCAGCTCACCGTCTTTCATTGCCATACGAAATTCC
GGATGAGCATTCATCAGGCGGGCAAGAATGTGAATAAAGGCCGGATAAAACTTGTGCTTATTTTTCC
Features (pLannotate 1.2.2; 17 found; start..end, strand, type, name):
    147..239     -  promoter       cat promoter (fragment): promoter of the E. coli cat gene encoding chloramphenicol acetyltransferase
    272..331     -  promoter       AmpR promoter (fragment): bla
    356..504     -  CDS            lacZα (fragment): LacZα fragment of β-galactosidase; lacZ fragment
    512..530     +  promoter       T7 promoter: promoter for bacteriophage T7 RNA polymerase
    539..592     -  misc_feature   MCS (fragment): pBluescript multiple cloning site
    607..693     -  terminator     rrnB T1 terminator: Escherichia coli rrnB; transcription terminator T1 from the E. coli rrnB gene
    712..1419    -  CDS            mCherry: mCherry is a basic (constitutively fluorescent) red fluorescent protein published in 2004, derived from Discosoma sp.. It is reported to be a very rapidly-maturing monomer with low acid sensitivity.
   1538..2251    +  CDS            Superfolder GFP: Superfolder GFP is a basic (constitutively fluorescent) green fluorescent protein published in 2005, derived from Aequorea victoria. It is reported to be a very rapidly-maturing weak dimer.
   2288..2407    -  rep_origin     RSF ori (fragment): Plasmids containing the RSF 1030 origin of replication can be propagated in E. coli cells that contain additional plasmids with compatible origins.
   2446..2462    +  CDS            lacZα (fragment): LacZα fragment of β-galactosidase; lacZ fragment
   2465..3086    +  CDS            TcR (fragment): tetracycline efflux protein; tet; confers resistance to tetracycline
   3451..3673    +  rep_origin     pSC101 ori: low-copy replication origin that requires the Rep101 protein
   3721..4671    +  CDS            Rep101: RepA protein needed for replication with the pSC101 origin; rep101
   5427..5555    -  CDS            TRA2_ECOLX (fragment): Protein predicted: Swiss-Prot protein existence level 4. Required for transposition of transposon Tn903. From Escherichia coli.
   5593..5628    +  promoter       AmpR promoter (fragment): bla
   5629..5649    -  rep_origin     p15A ori (fragment): Plasmids containing the medium-copy-number p15A origin of replication can be propagated in E. coli cells that contain a second plasmid with the ColE1 origin.
   5710..146     -  CDS            CmR (fragment) (across the origin): chloramphenicol acetyltransferase; cat; confers resistance to chloramphenicol
