[The description below was written by a language model from this plasmid's Addgene catalogue record and pLannotate feature annotations shown in this document.]
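Description:
pJPC12-ΔM13-mCherry-P/PM,5C6A-GFP is a 6,227 bp bacterial dual-fluorescence reporter plasmid built on pJPC12, a cloning vector derived from pSC101. It replicates from the pSC101 origin with its cognate Rep101 (RepA) protein, both annotated intact, and the record lists it as low copy. Selection is with chloramphenicol, through a chloramphenicol acetyltransferase gene and cat promoter that span the numbering origin. The backbone was modified by deleting the M13 packaging signal, so the plasmid should no longer be packaged into filamentous phage particles. The other backbone annotations are only fragments: pieces of lacZα, a pBluescript-type multiple cloning site with a T7 promoter, a partial tetracycline resistance gene, and short matches to RSF, p15A and Tn903 sequences. These appear to be vector remnants or partial sequence matches rather than functional elements.

The payload is a pair of divergently oriented reporter genes, both inserted by Gibson assembly. mCherry lies on the reverse strand and is followed by an rrnB T1 terminator, while a GFP annotated as superfolder GFP lies on the forward strand. About 120 bp separates the two coding sequences. The software did not annotate this interval, but according to the catalogue fields it carries the synthetic promoters P5C6A (driving mCherry) and PM,5C6A (driving GFP). The record does not describe the promoter architecture or which regulators act on them. The associated publication concerns engineered orthogonal dual transcription factors for multi-input synthetic promoters. This suggests that the red and green signals report activity at the two promoters simultaneously when the transcription factors are supplied in E. coli, presumably from a compatible plasmid.
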