Addgene plasmid #80910: pJPC12-ΔM13-mCherry-P/PM,5C6A-GFP
Purpose: Reporter plasmid (mCherry and GFP)
Depositing lab: Mark Isalan. Depositing organization: Imperial College London. Publication: Engineering orthogonal dual transcription factors for multi-input synthetic promoters. Brodel AK, Jaramillo A, Isalan M. Nat Commun. 2016 Dec 16;7:13858. doi: 10.1038/ncomms13858. PubMed 27982027.
Backbone
  Vector backbone: pJPC12
  Total vector size (bp): 6227
  Modifications to backbone: Deletion of M13 packaging signal
  Vector type: Bacterial Expression
Growth in bacteria
  Bacterial resistance: Chloramphenicol, 25 μg/mL
  Growth temperature: 37°C
  Growth strain: DH5alpha ; TOP 10
  Copy number: Low Copy
Gene/Insert 1
  Gene/Insert name: mCherry
  Species: Synthetic
  Insert size (bp): 711
  Promoter: P5C6A
  Cloning method: Gibson Cloning
  Sequencing primers: 5′ AGCCGTACATGAACTGAG
Gene/Insert 2
  Gene/Insert name: GFP
  Species: Synthetic
  Insert size (bp): 717
  Promoter: PM,5C6A
  Cloning method: Gibson Cloning
  Sequencing primers: 5′ AGCCGTACATGAACTGAG
Terms and licenses: Academic/Nonprofit Terms; Industry Terms: Not Available to Industry
Depositor comments: The pJPC12 vector was obtained from Peterson and Phillips (Peterson, J. and G.J. Phillips, New pSC101-derivative cloning vectors with elevated copy numbers. Plasmid, 2008. 59(3): p. 193-201)
How to cite: pJPC12-ΔM13-mCherry-P/PM,5C6A-GFP was a gift from Mark Isalan (Addgene plasmid # 80910 ; http://n2t.net/addgene:80910 ; RRID:Addgene_80910)
