>Addgene plasmid #80910 | pJPC12-ΔM13-mCherry-P/PM,5C6A-GFP | addgene partial sequence | sequence record 156726 | M13pUC-Fwd 5'-CCCAGTCACGACGTTGTAAAACG-3'
ACTCACTATAGGGCGAATTGGGTACCGGGCCCCCCCTCGAGGTCGACGGTATCGATAAGCTTGATATCGA
ATTCGTCTAGGGCGGCGGATTTGTCCTACTCAGGAGAGCGTTCACCGACAAACAACAGATAAAACGAAAG
GCCCAGTCTTTCGACTGAGCCTTTCGTTTTATTTGATGCCTCTACTCGAGTTACTTGTACAGCTCGTCCA
TGCCGCCGGTGGAGTGGCGGCCCTCGGCGCGTTCGTACTGTTCCACGATGGTGTAGTCCTCGTTGTGGGA
GGTGATGTCCAACTTGATGTTGACGTTGTAGGCGCCGGGCAGCTGCACGGGCTTCTTGGCCTTGTAGGTG
GTCTTGACCTCAGCGTCGTAGTGGCCGCCGTCCTTCAGCTTCAGCCTCTGCTTGATCTCGCCCTTCAGGG
CGCCGTCCTCGGGGTACATCCGCTCGGAGGAGGCCTCCCAGCCCATAGTCTTCTTCTGCATTACGGGGCC
GTCGGAGGGGAAGTTGGTGCCGCGCAGCTTCACCTTGTAGATGAACTCGCCGTCCTGCAGGGAGGAGTCC
TGGGTCACGGTCACCACGCCGCCGTCCTCGAAGTTCATCACGCGCTCCCACTTGAAGCCCTCGGGGAAGG
ACAGCTTCAAGTAGTCGGGGATGTCGGCGGGGTGCTTCACGTAGGCCTTGGAGCCGTACATGAACTGAGG
GGACAGGATGTCCCAGGCGAAGGGCAGGGGGCCACCCTTGGTCACCTTCAGCTTGGCGGTCTGGGTGCCC
TCGTAGGGGCGGCCCTCGCCCTCGCCCTCGATCTCGAACTCGTGGCCGTTCACGGAGCCCTCCATGTGCA
CCTTGAAGCGCATGAACTCCTTGATGATAGCCATGTT
