>Addgene plasmid #80910 | pJPC12-ΔM13-mCherry-P/PM,5C6A-GFP | addgene partial sequence | sequence record 156727 | L4440 5'-AGCGAGTCAGTGAGCGAG-3'
GCGTTATTTATACAGTTCGTCCATGCCGTGGGTGATACCCGCAGCCGTCACAAATTCCAGCAGGACCATG
TGGTCACGTTTTTCGTTCGGATCTTTTGACAGCACGGACTGGGTACTCAGGTAGTGATTGTCCGGCAGCA
GGACCGGGCCATCACCAATCGGCGTGTTTTGCTGATAGTGGTCGGCCAGCTGAACGCTACCATCTTCCAC
ATTATGGCGGATTTTGAAATTGGCTTTAATGCCGTTTTTCTGTTTATCCGCGGTGATGTACACGTTGTGG
GAATTGAAGTTATATTCCAGTTTATGACCCAGAATATTGCCGTCTTCTTTGAAATCGATACCTTTCAGTT
CGATACGGTTAACCAGGGTATCGCCTTCGAATTTCACTTCCGCGCGGGTTTTATACGTACCATCGTCTTT
AAAGCTAATCGTACGTTCCTGCACATAGCCTTCCGGCATGGCCGATTTGAAAAAGTCGTGCTGTTTCATG
TGATCCGGGTAACGCGCAAAACATTGAACGCCATAGGTCAGCGTGGTCACCAGCGTCGGCCACGGGACCG
GCAGTTTACCCGTGGTGCAGATAAATTTCAGGGTCAGTTTGCCGTTCGTCGCATCGCCTTCACCTTCGCC
GCGAACACTGAATTTATGACCATTAACATCGCCGTCCAGTTCCACCAGAATCGGAACCACACCGGTAAAC
AGTTCTTCGCCTTTACGCATCTAGTATTTCTCCTCTTTACGTTAAATCTATCACCACTATTTATAAATAT
CTATCCACGCCGTGGTTGACTATTTTATCCACGGCGTGGATAATGGTTGCAAAGAGGAGAAAGAATTCAT
GGTGAGCAAGGGCGAGGAGGATAACATGGCTATCATCAAGGAGTTCATGCGCTTCAAGGTGCACATGGAG
GGCTCCGTGAACGGCCACGAG
